Addgene plasmid #40514: pEMB018 / LRRK2_BC_1500_2170
Depositing lab: Michael J Fox Foundation MJFF. Depositing organization: Michael J Fox Foundation.
Backbone
  Vector backbone: pEMB018
  Backbone manufacturer: Emerald
  Vector type: Baculovirus
Growth in bacteria
  Bacterial resistance: Ampicillin, 100 μg/mL
  Growth temperature: 37°C
  Growth strain: Top10
  Copy number: High Copy
Gene/Insert
  Gene/Insert name: LRRK2
  Species: H. sapiens (human)
  Mutation: WT; aa1500_2170
  Entrez Gene: LRRK2 (a.k.a. AURA17, DARDARIN, PARK8, RIPK7, ROCO2)
  Promoter: polH
  Tag / fusion protein: 6xHis (N terminal on insert)
  Cloning method: Restriction Enzyme; 5′ cloning site BamHI (destroyed during cloning); 3′ cloning site HindIII (destroyed during cloning)
  Sequencing primers: 5′ DSP2466For:GAATTTCGTCGACAGATC; 3′ DSP2466Rev:AATAACCCGGATCAGCTT
Terms and licenses: Academic/Nonprofit Terms; Industry Terms
How to cite: pEMB018 / LRRK2_BC_1500_2170 was a gift from Michael J Fox Foundation MJFF (Addgene plasmid # 40514 ; http://n2t.net/addgene:40514 ; RRID:Addgene_40514)
