[The description below was written by a language model from this plasmid's Addgene catalogue record and pLannotate feature annotations shown in this document.]
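Description:
pEMB018 / LRRK2_BC_1500_2170 is a 9,449 bp baculovirus transfer plasmid built on the pEMB018 backbone (Emerald) for producing a fragment of human LRRK2 in insect cells. In bacteria it is maintained as a high-copy plasmid through a ColE1/pUC-type origin and selected with ampicillin via the β-lactamase gene. An f1 origin and a residual lacZα fragment are also present. The expression region is flanked on one side by lef2 and ORF603 and on the other by the ORF1629 recombination region. These AcMNPV sequences normally surround the polyhedrin locus, and they allow the cassette to be moved into a baculovirus genome by homologous recombination after co-introduction with viral DNA.

The payload is wild-type LRRK2 residues 1500–2170, placed under the very late polyhedrin (polH) promoter and cloned through BamHI and HindIII sites that were destroyed in the process. LRRK2 (PARK8, dardarin) is a serine/threonine kinase that regulates RAB GTPases. The catalogue entry lists a 6xHis tag at the N terminus of the insert. The feature annotation, however, detects an 18 nt His-coding stretch just downstream of the LRRK2 fragment, which suggests a C-terminal position, so tag placement should be checked against the sequence.

Divergently oriented from polH, the late p6.9 promoter drives E. coli β-glucuronidase (GUS). This gives a colorimetric reporter that travels with the insert and can identify recombinant virus. The record states no specific application, but the design suits high-level expression and metal-affinity purification of this LRRK2 fragment.
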