Features (pLannotate 1.2.2; 14 found; start..end, strand, type, name):
    329..453     +  CDS            lef2: baculovirus late expression factor 2
    491..1096    +  CDS            ORF603: baculovirus ORF603 protein
   1167..2972    -  CDS            GUS: β-glucuronidase; uidA (or gusA) from E. coli
   2987..3302    -  promoter       p6.9 promoter: Autographa californica p6.9; baculovirus late basic protein promoter
   3317..3408    +  promoter       polyhedrin promoter: polh from Autographa californica; promoter for the baculovirus polyhedrin gene
   3463..5475    +  CDS            LRRK2 (fragment): LRRK2_HUMAN - Also known as PARK8. Experimental evidence at protein level: Swiss-Prot protein existence level 1. Serine/threonine-protein kinase which phosphorylates a broad range of proteins involved in multiple processes such as neuronal plasticity, autophagy, and vesicle trafficking (PubMed:20949042, PubMed:22012985, PubMed:26824392, PubMed:29125462, PubMed:28720718, PubMed:29127255, PubMed:30398148, PubMed:29212815, PubMed:30635421, PubMed:21850687, PubMed:23395371, PubMed:17114044, PubMed:24687852, PubMed:26014385, PubMed:25201882). Is a key regulator of RAB GTPases by regulating the GTP/
   5499..5516    +  CDS            9xHis (fragment): 9xHis affinity tag
   5553..6910    +  misc_recomb    baculovirus recombination region (ORF1629): contains part of ORF1629
   6908..6985    -  CDS            P61 (fragment): P78_NPVAC - Experimental evidence at protein level: Swiss-Prot protein existence level 1. Plays a role in the transport of the nucleocapsids from the cytoplasm toward the host nucleus together with the host actin- polymerizing Arp2/3 complex. From Autographa californica nuclear polyhedrosis virus (AcMNPV).
   7173..7761    -  rep_origin     ori: high-copy-number ColE1/pMB1/pBR322/pUC origin of replication
   7932..8792    -  CDS            AmpR: β-lactamase; bla; confers resistance to ampicillin, carbenicillin, and related antibiotics
   8793..8897    -  promoter       AmpR promoter: bla
   8924..9379    +  rep_origin     f1 ori (sequence partly withheld): f1 bacteriophage origin of replication; arrow indicates direction of (+) strand synthesis
   9384..1       -  CDS            lacZα (fragment) (across the origin): LacZα fragment of β-galactosidase; lacZ fragment
>Addgene plasmid #40514 | pEMB018 / LRRK2_BC_1500_2170 | depositor full sequence | sequence record 52187 | pEMB018 / LRRK2_BC_1500_2170 sequence 9449 bps
GGAACGGCTCCGCCCACTATTAATGAAATTAAAAATTCCAATTTTAAAAAACGCAGCAAGAGAAACATTT
GTATGAAAGAATGCGTAGAAGGAAAGAAAAATGTCGTCGACATGCTGAACAACAAGATTAATATGCCTCC
GTGTATAAAAAAAATATTGAACGATTTGAAAGAAAACAATGTACCGCGCGGCGGTATGTACAGGAAGAGG
TTTATACTAAACTGTTACATTGCAAACGTGGTTTCGTGTGCCAAGTGTGAAAACCGATGTTTAATCAAGG
CTCTGACGCATTTCTACAACCACGACTCCAAGTGTGTGGGTGAAGTCATGCATCTTTTAATCAAATCCCA
AGATGTGTATAAACCACCAAACTGCCAAAAAATGAAAACTGTCGACAAGCTCTGTCCGTTTGCTGGCAAC
TGCAAGGGTCTCAATCCTATTTGTAATTATTGAATAATAAAACAATTATAAATGCTAAATTTGTTTTTTA
TTAACGATACAAACCAAACGCAACAAGAACATTTGTAGTATTATCTATAATTGAAAACGCGTAGTTATAA
TCGCTGAGGTAATATTTAAAATCATTTTCAAATGATTCACAGTTAATTTGCGACAATATAATTTTATTTT
CACATAAACTAGACGCCTTGTCGTCTTCTTCTTCGTATTCCTTCTCTTTTTCATTTTTCTCTTCATAAAA
ATTAACATAGTTATTATCGTATCCATATATGTATCTATCGTATAGAGTAAATTTTTTGTTGTCATAAATA
TATATGTCTTTTTTAATGGGGTGTATAGTACCGCTGCGCATAGTTTTTCTGTAATTTACAACAGTGCTAT
TTTCTGGTAGTTCTTCGGAGTGTGTTGCTTTAATTATTAAATTTATATAATCAATGAATTTGGGATCGTC
GGTTTTGTACAATATGTTGCCGGCATAGTACGCAGCTTCTTCTAGTTCAATTACACCATTTTTTAGCAGC
ACCGGATTAACATAACTTTCCAAAATGTTGTACGAACCGTTAAACAAAAACAGTTCACCTCCCTTTTCTA
TACTATTGTCTGCGAGCAGTTGTTTGTTGTTAAAAATAACAGCCATTGTAATGAGACGCACAAACTAATA
TCACAAACTGGAAATGTCTATCAATATATAGTTGCTGATCAGATCCTCATTGTTTGCCTCCCTGCTGCGG
TTTTTCACCGAAGTTCATGCCAGTCCAGCGTTTTTGCAGCAGAAAAGCCGCCGACTTCGGTTTGCGGTCG
CGAGTGAAGATCCCTTTCTTGTTACCGCCAACGCGCAATATGCCTTGCGAGGTCGCAAAATCGGCGAAAT
TCCATACCTGTTCACCGACGACGGCGCTGACGCGATCAAAGACGCGGTGATACATATCCAGCCATGCACA
CTGATACTCTTCACTCCACATGTCGGTGTACATTGAGTGCAGCCCGGCTAACGTATCCACGCCGTATTCG
GTGATGATAATCGGCTGATGCAGTTTCTCCTGCCAGGCCAGAAGTTCTTTTTCCAGTACCTTCTCTGCCG
TTTCCAAATCGCCGCTTTGGACATACCATCCGTAATAACGGTTCAGGCACAGCACATCAAAGAGATCGCT
GATGGTATCGGTGTGAGCGTCGCAGAACATTACATTGACGCAGGTGATCGGACGCGTCGGGTCGAGTTTA
CGCGTTGCTTCCGCCAGTGGCGCGAAATATTCCCGTGCACCTTGCGGACGGGTATCCGGTTCGTTGGCAA
TACTCCACATCACCACGCTTGGGTGGTTTTTGTCACGCGCTATCAGCTCTTTAATCGCCTGTAAGTGCGC
TTGCTGAGTTTCCCCGTTGACTGCCTCTTCGCTGTACAGTTCTTTCGGCTTGTTGCCCGCTTCGAAACCA
ATGCCTAAAGAGAGCGAAAAGCCGACAGCAGCAGTTTCATCAATCACCACGATGCCATGTTCATCTGCCC
AGTCGAGCATCTCTTCAGCGTAAGGGTAATGCGAGGTACGGTAGGAGTTGGCCCCAATCCAGTCCATTAA
TGCGTGGTCGTGCACCATCAGCACGTTATCGAATCCTTTGCCACGTAAGTCCGCATCTTCATGACGACCA
AAGCCAGTAAAGTAGAACGGTTTGTGGTTAATCAGGAACTGTTGGCCCTTCACTGCCACTGACCGGATGC
CGACGCGAAGCGGGTAGATATCACACTCTGTCTGGCTTTTGGCTGTGACGCACAGTTCATAGAGATAACC
TTCACCCGGTTGCCAGAGGTGCGGATTCACCACTTGCAAAGTCCCGCTAGTGCCTTGTCCAGTTGCAACC
ACCTGTTGATCCGCATCACGCAGTTCAACGCTGACATCACCATTGGCCACCACCTGCCAGTCAACAGACG
CGTGGTTACAGTCTTGCGCGACATGCGTCACCACGGTGATATCGTCCACCCAGGTGTTCGGCGTGGTGTA
GAGCATTACGCTGCGATGGATTCCGGCATAGTTAAAGAAATCATGGAAGTAAGACTGCTTTTTCTTGCCG
TTTTCGTCGGTAATCACCATTCCCGGCGGGATAGTCTGCCAGTTCAGTTCGTTGTTCACACAAACGGTGA
TACGTACACTTTTCCCGGCAATAACATACGGCGTGACATCGGCTTCAAATGGCGTATAGCCGCCCTGATG
CTCCATCACTTCCTGATTATTGACCCACACTTTGCCGTAATGAGTGACCGCATCGAAACGCAGCACGATA
CGCTGGCCTGCCCAACCTTTCGGTATAAAGACTTCGCGCTGATACCAGACGTTGCCCGCATAATTACGAA
TATCTGCATCGGCGAACTGATCGTTAAAACTGCCTGGCACAGCAATTGCCCGGCTTTCTTGTAACGCGCT
TTCCCACCAACGCTGATCAATTCCACAGTTTTCGCGATCCAGACTGAATGCCCACAGGCCGTCGAGTTTT
TTGATTTCACGGGTTGGGGTTTCTACAGGACGGACCATATTTATAGGTGTAATTTATGTAGCTGTAATTT
TTACCTTATTAATATTTTTTACGCTTTGCATTCGACGACTGAACTCCCAAATATATGTTTAACTCGTCTT
GGTCGTTTGAATTTTTGTTGCTGTGTTTCCTAATATTTTCCATCACCTTAAATATGTTATTGTAATCCTC
AATGTTGAACTTGCAATTGGACACGGCATAGTTTTCCATAGTCGTGTAAAACATGGTATTGGCTGCATTG
TAATACATCCGACTGAGCGGGTACGGATCTATGTGTTTGAGCAGCCTGTTCAAAAACTCTGCATCGTCGC
AAAACGGAATTTCGTCGACAGATCTGATCATGGAGATAATTAAAATGATAACCATCTCGCAAATAAATAA
GTATTTTACTGTTTTCGTAACAGTTTTGTAATAAAAAAACCTATAAATATAGGATCTATGCACCACCATC
ACCACCATCACCACTTGGTGCCCCGCGGATCCTTACGTAAGACCATTATCAACGAAAGCCTGAACTTCAA
AATTCGCGACCAGCTGGTGGTCGGACAGCTGATCCCCGACTGCTACGTGGAACTTGAGAAGATCATCCTG
AGCGAGCGCAAGAATGTGCCTATCGAGTTTCCAGTGATCGATCGCAAACGTCTCCTCCAGCTCGTGCGTG
AGAATCAGCTGCAGCTCGACGAGAACGAGCTGCCTCATGCTGTGCACTTCCTTAACGAGTCAGGTGTCCT
CCTGCACTTCCAGGACCCGGCTCTCCAGCTGAGTGACCTCTATTTCGTGGAGCCAAAGTGGCTCTGTAAA
ATTATGGCTCAAATCCTCACTGTCAAGGTAGAGGGCTGTCCAAAGCACCCAAAGGGCATCATCTCGCGTC
GCGACGTGGAAAAGTTTCTCTCTAAGAAGCGCAAGTTTCCCAAGAACTACATGAGCCAGTACTTTAAACT
GTTGGAGAAGTTCCAGATCGCTCTGCCTATCGGCGAAGAGTACCTGTTGGTTCCTTCCTCCCTGTCCGAT
CACCGCCCCGTGATTGAGCTGCCTCACTGCGAGAACAGCGAGATTATCATTCGCCTATACGAGATGCCGT
ACTTTCCGATGGGCTTCTGGTCAAGGCTCATCAATCGTCTGCTTGAAATCTCCCCATATATGCTGAGCGG
TCGTGAACGCGCTCTGAGGCCAAACCGGATGTACTGGCGCCAGGGGATTTACTTGAACTGGTCCCCTGAG
GCTTATTGTCTGGTGGGCTCGGAAGTCCTGGATAACCACCCCGAATCATTCCTGAAGATCACCGTTCCTT
CCTGCCGTAAGGGTTGCATTCTATTGGGACAGGTGGTGGATCATATCGATTCCCTGATGGAGGAGTGGTT
CCCTGGCCTGTTGGAGATCGACATCTGTGGCGAGGGTGAGACCCTGCTGAAGAAGTGGGCACTCTACAGT
TTCAATGACGGCGAAGAACACCAGAAGATTCTGCTCGACGACCTCATGAAGAAGGCCGAGGAGGGCGACC
TGCTCGTGAACCCCGACCAGCCTAGGCTGACCATCCCCATCTCCCAGATTGCACCCGACCTTATCCTCGC
TGACCTGCCTCGCAACATCATGCTGAACAATGACGAGCTGGAGTTTGAACAAGCACCCGAGTTCCTGCTA
GGCGACGGCTCTTTCGGTTCAGTTTACCGTGCTGCTTACGAGGGTGAAGAGGTTGCCGTGAAGATTTTTA
ACAAGCACACTTCGCTCCGTCTGCTGCGTCAGGAGCTTGTGGTTCTCTGCCACCTGCACCACCCTTCCCT
GATCTCCCTGCTGGCCGCCGGCATTAGGCCTCGCATGCTAGTGATGGAACTGGCCAGTAAGGGTTCATTG
GACCGCCTGCTGCAGCAGGACAAGGCTAGCCTGACCCGTACGCTCCAGCACCGTATCGCCCTGCATGTGG
CCGACGGACTGCGCTACTTGCACAGTGCCATGATCATTTATCGCGATCTGAAGCCTCATAATGTTCTTCT
GTTCACGCTCTACCCAAACGCAGCTATCATTGCCAAAATTGCCGATTACGGCATAGCCCAGTACTGCTGT
CGTATGGGTATCAAGACTAGCGAGGGTACACCTGGGTTCCGCGCTCCCGAAGTCGCACGCGGGAACGTGA
TCTACAACCAGCAGGCCGACGTGTACTCGTTTGGCCTGCTCCTGTATGACATTCTCACTACCGGAGGCCG
GATTGTGGAGGGCCTGAAATTTCCCAACGAGTTCGACGAGCTGGAGATCCAGGGCAAGCTGCCTGACCCC
GTGAAGGAGTACGGTTGTGCACCCTGGCCTATGGTGGAGAAGCTCATTAAGCAGTGTCTGAAGGAGAACC
CTCAGGAACGCCCCACAAGCGCCCAGGTGTTCGACATTCTAAACTCTGCAGAGTTAGTGTGTCTGACTAG
GCGTATCTTACTCCCGAAGAACGTGATCGTTGAGTGCATGGTGGCAACGCACCACAACTCGCGTAACGCT
AGCATCTGGTTAGGATAAAGCTTGCGGCCGCACTCGAGCACCACCACCACCACCACTAACCTAGGTAGCT
GAGCGCATGCAAGCTGATCCGGGTTATTAGTACATTTATTAAGCGCTAGATTCTGTGCGTTGTTGATTTA
CAGACAATTGTTGTACGTATTTTAATAATTCATTAAATTTATAATCTTTAGGGTGGTATGTTAGAGCGAA
AATCAAATGATTTTCAGCGTCTTTATATCTGAATTTAAATATTAAATCCTCAATAGATTTGTAAAATAGG
TTTCGATTAGTTTCAAACAAGGGTTGTTTTTCCGAACCGATGGCTGGACTATCTAATGGATTTTCGCTCA
ACGCCACAAAACTTGCCAAATCTTGTAGCAGCAATCTAGCTTTGTCGATATTCGTTTGTGTTTTGTTTTG
TAATAAAGGTTCGACGTCGTTCAAAATATTATGCGCTTTTGTATTTCTTTCATCACTGTCGTTAGTGTAC
AATTGACTCGACGTAAACACGTTAAATAGAGCTTGGACATATTTAACATCGGGCGTGTTAGCTTTATTAG
GCCGATTATCGTCGTCGTCCCAACCCTCGTCGTTAGAAGTTGCTTCCGAAGACGATTTTGCCATAGCCAC
ACGACGCCTATTAATTGTGTCGGCTAACACGTCCGCGATCAAATTTGTAGTTGAGCTTTTTGGAATTATT
TCTGATTGCGGGCGTTTTTGGGCGGGTTTCAATCTAACTGTGCCCGATTTTAATTCAGACAACACGTTAG
AAAGCGATGGTGCAGGCGGTGGTAACATTTCAGACGGCAAATCTACTAATGGCGGCGGTGGTGGAGCTGA
TGATAAATCTACCATCGGTGGAGGCGCAGGCGGGGCTGGCGGCGGAGGCGGAGGCGGAGGTGGTGGCGGT
GATGCAGACGGCGGTTTAGGCTCAAATGTCTCTTTAGGCAACACAGTCGGCACCTCAACTATTGTACTGG
TTTCGGGCGCCGTTTTTGGTTTGACCGGTCTGAGACGAGTGCGATTTTTTTCGTTTCTAATAGCTTCCAA
CAATTGTTGTCTGTCGTCTAAAGGTGCAGCGGGTTGAGGTTCCGTCGGCATTGGTGGAGCGGGCGGCAAT
TCAGACATCGATGGTGGTGGTGGTGGTGGAGGCGCTGGAATGTTAGGCACGGGAGAAGGTGGTGGCGGCG
GTGCCGCCGGTATAATTTGTTCTGGTTTAGTTTGTTCGCGCACGATTGTGGGCACCGGCGCAGGCGCCGC
TGGCTGCACAACGGAAGGTCGTCTGCTTCGAGGCAGCGCTTGGGGTGGTGGCAATTCAATATTATAATTG
GAATACAAATCGTAAAAATCTGCTATAAGCATTGTAATTTCGCTATCGTTTACCGTGCCGATATTTAACA
ACCGCTCAATGTAAGCAATTGTATTGTAAAGAGATTGTCTCAAGCTCGGATCGATCCCGCACGCCGATAA
CAAGCCTTTTCATTTTTACTACAGCATTGTAGTGGCGAGACACTTCGCTGTCGTCGAGGTTTAAACGCTT
CCTCGCTCACTGACTCGCTGCGCTCGGTCGTTCGGCTGCGGCGAGCGGTATCAGCTCACTCAAAGGCGGT
AATACGGTTATCCACAGAATCAGGGGATAACGCAGGAAAGAACATGTGAGCAAAAGGCCAGCAAAAGGCC
AGGAACCGTAAAAAGGCCGCGTTGCTGGCGTTTTTCCATAGGCTCCGCCCCCCTGACGAGCATCACAAAA
ATCGACGCTCAAGTCAGAGGTGGCGAAACCCGACAGGACTATAAAGATACCAGGCGTTTCCCCCTGGAAG
CTCCCTCGTGCGCTCTCCTGTTCCGACCCTGCCGCTTACCGGATACCTGTCCGCCTTTCTCCCTTCGGGA
AGCGTGGCGCTTTCTCATAGCTCACGCTGTAGGTATCTCAGTTCGGTGTAGGTCGTTCGCTCCAAGCTGG
GCTGTGTGCACGAACCCCCCGTTCAGCCCGACCGCTGCGCCTTATCCGGTAACTATCGTCTTGAGTCCAA
CCCGGTAAGACACGACTTATCGCCACTGGCAGCAGCCACTGGTAACAGGATTAGCAGAGCGAGGTATGTA
GGCGGTGCTACAGAGTTCTTGAAGTGGTGGCCTAACTACGGCTACACTAGAAGGACAGTATTTGGTATCT
GCGCTCTGCTGAAGCCAGTTACCTTCGGAAAAAGAGTTGGTAGCTCTTGATCCGGCAAACAAACCACCGC
TGGTAGCGGTGGTTTTTTTGTTTGCAAGCAGCAGATTACGCGCAGAAAAAAAGGATCTCAAGAAGATCCT
TTGATCTTTTCTACGGGGTCTGACGCTCAGTGGAACGAAAACTCACGTTAAGGGATTTTGGTCATGAGAT
TATCAAAAAGGATCTTCACCTAGATCCTTTTAAATTAAAAATGAAGTTTTAAATCAATCTAAAGTATATA
TGAGTAAACTTGGTCTGACAGTTACCAATGCTTAATCAGTGAGGCACCTATCTCAGCGATCTGTCTATTT
CGTTCATCCATAGTTGCCTGACTCCCCGTCGTGTAGATAACTACGATACGGGAGGGCTTACCATCTGGCC
CCAGTGCTGCAATGATACCGCGAGACCCACGCTCACCGGCTCCAGATTTATCAGCAATAAACCAGCCAGC
CGGAAGGGCCGAGCGCAGAAGTGGTCCTGCAACTTTATCCGCCTCCATCCAGTCTATTAATTGTTGCCGG
GAAGCTAGAGTAAGTAGTTCGCCAGTTAATAGTTTGCGCAACGTTGTTGCCATTGCTACAGGCATCGTGG
TGTCACGCTCGTCGTTTGGTATGGCTTCATTCAGCTCCGGTTCCCAACGATCAAGGCGAGTTACATGATC
CCCCATGTTGTGCAAAAAAGCGGTTAGCTCCTTCGGTCCTCCGATCGTTGTCAGAAGTAAGTTGGCCGCA
GTGTTATCACTCATGGTTATGGCAGCACTGCATAATTCTCTTACTGTCATGCCATCCGTAAGATGCTTTT
CTGTGACTGGTGAGTACTCAACCAAGTCATTCTGAGAATAGTGTATGCGGCGACCGAGTTGCTCTTGCCC
GGCGTCAATACGGGATAATACCGCGCCACATAGCAGAACTTTAAAAGTGCTCATCATTGGAAAACGTTCT
TCGGGGCGAAAACTCTCAAGGATCTTACCGCTGTTGAGATCCAGTTCGATGTAACCCACTCGTGCACCCA
ACTGATCTTCAGCATCTTTTACTTTCACCAGCGTTTCTGGGTGAGCAAAAACAGGAAGGCAAAATGCCGC
AAAAAAGGGAATAAGGGCGACACGGAAATGTTGAATACTCATACTCTTCCTTTTTCAATATTATTGAAGC
ATTTATCAGGGTTATTGTCTCATGAGCGGATACATATTTGAATGTATTTAGAAAAATAAACAAATAGGGG
TTCCGCGCACATTTCCCCGAAAAGTGCCACCTG
[124 nt withheld, positions 8924-9047]
C
[91 nt withheld, positions 9049-9139]
A
[49 nt withheld, positions 9141-9189]
CCTTTGACGTTGGAGTCCACGTTCTTT
[37 nt withheld, positions 9217-9253]
ACCCTATCTCGGTCTATTCTTTTGATTTATAAGGGATTTTGCCGATTTCGGCCTATTGGTTAAAAAATGA
GCTGATTTAACAAAAATTTAACGCGAATTTTAACAAAATATTAACGTTTACAATTTCCCATTCGCCATTC
AGGCTGCGCAACTGTTGGGAAGGGCGATCGGTGCGGGCCTCTTCGCTATTACGCCA
