>Addgene plasmid #40514 | pEMB018 / LRRK2_BC_1500_2170 | addgene partial sequence | sequence record 54006 | DSP2466For 5'-GAATTTCGTCGACAGATC-3'
CATCTCGCAATAAATAAGTATTTTACTGTTTTCGTAACAGTTTTGTAATAAAAAAACCTATAAATATAGG
ATCTATGCACCACCATCACCACCATCACCACTTGGTGCCCCGCGGATCCTTACGTAAGACCATTATCAAC
GAAAGCCTGAACTTCAAAATTCGCGACCAGCTGGTGGTCGGACAGCTGATCCCCGACTGCTACGTGGAAC
TTGAGAAGATCATCCTGAGCGAGCGCAAGAATGTGCCTATCGAGTTTCCAGTGATCGATCGCAAACGTCT
CCTCCAGCTCGTGCGTGAGAATCAGCTGCAGCTCGACGAGAACGAGCTGCCTCATGCTGTGCACTTCCTT
AACGAGTCAGGTGTCCTCCTGCACTTCCAGGACCCGGCTCTCCAGCTGAGTGACCTCTATTTCGTGGAGC
CAAAGTGGCTCTGTAAAATTATGGCTCAAATCCTCACTGTCAAGGTAGAGGGCTGTCCAAAGCACCCAAA
GGGCATCATCTCGCGTCGCGACGTGGAAAAGTTTCTCTCTAAGAAGCGCAAGTTTCCCAAGAACTACATG
AGCCAGTACTTTAAACTGTTGGAGAAGTTCCAGATCGCTCTGCCTATCGGCGAAGAGTACCTGTTGGTTC
CTTCCTCCCTGTCCGATCACCGCCCCGTGATTGAGCTGCCTCACTGCGAGAACAGCGAGATTATCATTCG
CCTATACGAGATGCCGTACTTTCCGATGGGCTTCTGGTCAAGGCTCATCAATCGTCTGCTTGAAATCTCC
CCATATATGCTGAGCGGTCGTGAACGCGCTCTGAGGCCAAACCGGATGTACTGGCGCCAGGGGATTTACT
TGAACTGGTCCCCTGAGGCTTATTGTCTGGTGGGCTCGGA
