>Addgene plasmid #40514 | pEMB018 / LRRK2_BC_1500_2170 | addgene partial sequence | sequence record 54007 | DSP2466Rev 5'-AATAACCCGGATCAGCTT-3'
TGGTGGTGGTGGTGCTCGAGTGCGGCCGCAAGCTTTATCCTAACCAGATGCTAGCGTTACGCGAGTTGTG
GTGCGTTGCCACCATGCACTCAACGATCACGTTCTTCGGGAGTAAGATACGCCTAGTCAGACACACTAAC
TCTGCAGAGTTTAGAATGTCGAACACCTGGGCGCTTGTGGGGCGTTCCTGAGGGTTCTCCTTCAGACACT
GCTTAATGAGCTTCTCCACCATAGGCCAGGGTGCACAACCGTACTCCTTCACGGGGTCAGGCAGCTTGCC
CTGGATCTCCAGCTCGTCGAACTCGTTGGGAAATTTCAGGCCCTCCACAATCCGGCCTCCGGTAGTGAGA
ATGTCATACAGGAGCAGGCCAAACGAGTACACGTCGGCCTGCTGGTTGTAGATCACGTTCCCGCGTGCGA
CTTCGGGAGCGCGGAACCCAGGTGTACCCTCGCTAGTCTTGATACCCATACGACAGCAGTACTGGGCTAT
GCCGTAATCGGCAATTTTGGCAATGATAGCTGCGTTTGGGTAGAGCGTGAACAGAAGAACATTATGAGGC
TTCAGATCGCGATAAATGATCATGGCACTGTGCAAGTAGCGCAGTCCGTCGGCCACATGCAGGGCGATAC
GGTGCTGGAGCGTACGGGTCAGGCTAGCCTTGTCCTGCTGCAGCAGGCGGTCCAATGAACCCTTACTGGC
CAGTTCCATCACTAGCATGCGAGGCCTAATGCCGGCGGCCAGCAGGGAGATCAGGGAAGGGTGGTGCAGG
TGGCAGAGAACCACAAGCTCCTGACGCAGCAGACGGAGCGAAGTGTGCTTGTTAAAAATCTTCACGGCAA
CCTCTTCACCCTCGTAAGCAGCACGGGTAA
